Addgene plasmid #192891: AV0.1-CAG-WtSV
Purpose: (Empty Backbone) Cloning vector
Depositing lab: Kazuhiro Oka. Depositing organization: Baylor College of Medicine.
Backbone
  Vector backbone: n/a
  Vector type: AAV
Growth in bacteria
  Bacterial resistance: Ampicillin, 100 μg/mL
  Growth temperature: 37°C
  Growth strain: NEB Stable
  Copy number: High Copy
Gene/Insert
  Gene/Insert name: None
Terms and licenses: Academic/Nonprofit Terms; Industry Terms: Not Available to Industry
How to cite: AV0.1-CAG-WtSV was a gift from Kazuhiro Oka (Addgene plasmid # 192891 ; http://n2t.net/addgene:192891 ; RRID:Addgene_192891)
