[The description below was written by a language model from this plasmid's Addgene catalogue record and pLannotate feature annotations shown in this document.]
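Description:
AV0.1-CAG-WtSV is an empty AAV transfer (cis) plasmid intended as a cloning backbone for building recombinant adeno-associated virus genomes. The record lists no insert and does not name a parent backbone. In bacteria it is maintained as a high-copy plasmid through a ColE1/pUC-type origin and selected with ampicillin via the β-lactamase gene and its native promoter. An f1 phage origin is also present, along with small remnants of the pBR322 bom and rop regions. The record lists a recombination-deficient strain as the growth host, which is the usual choice for preserving repeat-rich ITR sequences.

The expression cassette sits between AAV2 inverted terminal repeats, which supply the cis signals for replication and packaging of the intervening DNA into AAV capsids when Rep, Cap and helper functions are provided in trans. The annotation detects the ITRs only as short fragments at each end, and the sequence is flagged as a partial NGS result, so their completeness cannot be judged from this table. Inside the ITRs is the CAG promoter: the CMV immediate-early enhancer, the chicken β-actin promoter and a chimeric β-actin/β-globin intron. This arrangement drives strong, broadly active expression in mammalian cells. The short "HBB" hit at the intron's end most likely reflects rabbit β-globin sequence belonging to CAG rather than a real coding region. Downstream are two adjacent WPRE fragments, apparently a truncated version of this transcript-stabilising element, which may be what "Wt" in the name refers to, and then an SV40 polyadenylation signal. A gene of interest would presumably be inserted in the short gap between the promoter/intron and the WPRE, although the record does not describe the cloning sites.
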