Features (pLannotate 1.2.2; 18 found; start..end, strand, type, name):
     12..39      +  repeat_region  AAV2 ITR (fragment): inverted terminal repeat of adeno-associated virus serotype 2 inverted
     68..95      +  repeat_region  AAV2 ITR (fragment): inverted terminal repeat of adeno-associated virus serotype 2 inverted
    286..665     +  enhancer       CMV enhancer: human cytomegalovirus immediate early enhancer
    667..942     +  promoter       chicken β-actin promoter: No description available
    943..1959    +  intron         chimeric intron: chimera between introns from chicken β-actin and rabbit β-globin
   1957..2019    +  CDS            HBB (fragment): HBB_LEPEU - Experimental evidence at protein level: Swiss-Prot protein existence level 1. Involved in oxygen transport from the lung to the various peripheral tissues. From Lepus europaeus (European hare).
   2048..2205    +  misc_feature   WPRE (fragment): woodchuck hepatitis virus posttranscriptional regulatory element
   2211..2293    +  misc_feature   WPRE (fragment): woodchuck hepatitis virus posttranscriptional regulatory element
   2314..2395    +  polyA_signal   SV40 poly(A) signal: SV40 polyadenylation signal
   2476..2503    -  repeat_region  AAV2 ITR (fragment): inverted terminal repeat of adeno-associated virus serotype 2 inverted
   2532..2559    -  repeat_region  AAV2 ITR (fragment): inverted terminal repeat of adeno-associated virus serotype 2 inverted
   2575..2626    -  misc_feature   bom (fragment): basis of mobility region from pBR322
   2645..3100    +  rep_origin     f1 ori (sequence partly withheld): f1 bacteriophage origin of replication; arrow indicates direction of (+) strand synthesis
   3101..3150    -  misc_feature   bom (fragment): basis of mobility region from pBR322
   3252..3287    -  CDS            rop (fragment): Rop protein, which maintains plasmids at low copy number; rop
   3382..3486    +  promoter       AmpR promoter: bla
   3487..4347    +  CDS            AmpR: β-lactamase; bla; confers resistance to ampicillin, carbenicillin, and related antibiotics
   4518..5106    +  rep_origin     ori: high-copy-number ColE1/pMB1/pBR322/pUC origin of replication
>Addgene plasmid #192891 | AV0.1-CAG-WtSV | addgene full sequence | sequence record 378882 | Addgene Partial NGS Result
CCTGCAGGCAGCTGCGCGCTCGCTCGCTCACTGAGGCCGCCCGGGCGTCGGGCGACCTTTGGTCGCCCGG
CCTCAGTGAGCGAGCGAGCGCGCAGAGAGGGAGTGGCCAACTCCATCACTAGGGGTTCCTGCGGCCGTGG
AGTCGTGACGTGAATTACGTCATAGGGTTAGGGAGGTCCTGTATTAGAGGTCACGTGAGTGTTTTGCGAC
ATTTTGCGACACCATGTGGTCACGCTGGGTATTTAAGCCCGAGTGAGCACGCAGGGTCTCCATTCCGCGA
AGCTTGACATTGATTATTGACTAGTTATTAATAGTAATCAATTACGGGGTCATTAGTTCATAGCCCATAT
ATGGAGTTCCGCGTTACATAACTTACGGTAAATGGCCCGCCTGGCTGACCGCCCAACGACCCCCGCCCAT
TGACGTCAATAATGACGTATGTTCCCATAGTAACGCCAATAGGGACTTTCCATTGACGTCAATGGGTGGA
GTATTTACGGTAAACTGCCCACTTGGCAGTACATCAAGTGTATCATATGCCAAGTACGCCCCCTATTGAC
GTCAATGACGGTAAATGGCCCGCCTGGCATTATGCCCAGTACATGACCTTATGGGACTTTCCTACTTGGC
AGTACATCTACGTATTAGTCATCGCTATTACCATGGTCGAGGTGAGCCCCACGTTCTGCTTCACTCTCCC
CATCTCCCCCCCCTCCCCACCCCCAATTTTGTATTTATTTATTTTTTAATTATTTTGTGCAGCGATGGGG
GCGGGGGGGGGGGGGGSGCGCGCCAGGCGGGGCGGGGCGGGGCGAGGGGCGGGGCGGGGCGAGGCGGAGA
GGTGCGGCGGCAGCCAATCAGAGCGGCGCGCTCCGAAAGTTTCCTTTTATGGCGAGGCGGCGGCGGCGGC
GGCCCTATAAAAAGCGAAGCGCGCGGCGGGCGGGAGTCGCTGCGCGCTGCCTTCGCCCCGTGCCCCGCTC
CGCCGCCGCCTCGCGCCGCCCGCCCCGGCTCTGACTGACCGCGTTACTCCCACAGGTGAGCGGGCGGGAC
GGCCCTTCTCCTCCGGGCTGTAATTAGCGCTTGGTTTAATGACGGCTTGTTTCTTTTCTGTGGCTGCGTG
AAAGCCTTGAGGGGCTCCGGGAGGGCCCTTTGTGCGGGGGGAGCGGCTCGGGGGGTGCGTGCGTGTGTGT
GTGCGTGGGGAGCGCCGCGTGCGGCTCCGCGCTGCCCGGCGGCTGTGAGCGCTGCGGGCGCGGCGCGGGG
CTTTGTGCGCTCCGCAGTGTGCGCGAGGGGAGCGCGGCCGGGGGCGGTGCCCCGCGGTGCGGGGGGGGCT
GCGAGGGGAACAAAGGCTGCGTGCGGGGTGTGTGCGTGGGGGGGTGAGCAGGGGGTGTGGGCGCGTCGGT
CGGGCTGCAACCCCCCCTGCACCCCCCTCCCCGAGTTGCTGAGCACGGCCCGGCTTCGGGTGCGGGGCTC
CGTACGGGGCGTGGCGCGGGGCTCGCCGTGCCGGGCGGGGGGTGGCGGCAGGTGGGGGTGCCGGGCGGGG
CGGGGCCGCCTCGGGCCGGGGAGGGCTCGGGGGAGGGGCGCGGCGGCCCCCGGAGCGCCGGCGGCTGTCG
AGGCGCGGCGAGCCGCAGCCATTGCCTTTTATGGTAATCGTGCGAGAGGGCGCAGGGACTTCCTTTGTCC
CAAATCTGTGCGGAGCCGAAATCTGGGAGGCGCCGCCGCACCCCCTCTAGCGGGCGCGGGGCGAAGCGGT
GCGGCGCCGGCAGGAAGGAAATGGGCGGGGAGGGCCTTCGTGCGTCGCCGCGCCGCCGTCCCCTTCTCCC
TCTCCAGCCTCGGGGCTGTCCGCGGGGGGACGGCTGCCTTCGGGGGGGACGGGGCAGGGCGGGGTTCGGC
TTCTGGCGTGTGACCGGCGGCTCTAGAGCCTCTGCTAACCATGTTCATGCCTTCTTCTTTTTCCTACAGC
TCCTGGGCAACGTGCTGGTTATTGTGCTGTCTCATCATTTTGGCAAAGAATTGGATCCGCTAGCCCCGGG
CGGCCGCTCGAGAATTCAATCAACCTCTGGATTACAAAATTTGTGAAAGATTGACTGGTATTCTTAACTA
TGTTGCTCCTTTTACGCTATGTGGATACGCTGCTTTAATGCCTTTGTATCATGCTATTGCTTCCCGTATG
GCTTTCATTTTCTCCTCCTTGTATAAATCCTGGTTAGTTCTTGCCACGGCGGAACTCATCGCCGCCTGCC
TTGCCCGCTGCTGGACAGGGGCTCGGCTGTTGGGCACTGACAATTCCGTGGTGATCGATAAGTAAGTGAC
TAGAACTTGTTTATTGCAGCTTATAATGGTTACAAATAAAGCAATAGCATCACAAATTTCACAAATAAAG
CATTTTTTTCACTGCATTCTAGTTGTGGTTTGTCCAAACTCATCTGCACGCGTCGGCCGCAGGAACCCCT
AGTGATGGAGTTGGCCACTCCCTCTCTGCGCGCTCGCTCGCTCACTGAGGCCGGGCGACCAAAGGTCGCC
CGACGCCCGGGCGGCCTCAGTGAGCGAGCGAGCGCGCAGCTGCCTGCAGGGGCGCCTGATGCGGTATTTT
CTCCTTACGCATCTGTGCGGTATTTCACACCGCATA
[95 nt withheld, positions 2627-2721]
T
[46 nt withheld, positions 2723-2768]
C
[141 nt withheld, positions 2770-2910]
CCTTTGACGTTGGAGTCCACGTTCTTT
[37 nt withheld, positions 2938-2974]
ACTCTATCTCGGGCTATTCTTTTGATTTATAAGGGATTTTGCCGATTTCGGTCTATTGGTTAAAAAATGA
GCTGATTTAACAAAAATTTAACGCGAATTTTAACAAAATATTAACGTTTACAATTTTATGGTGCACTCTC
AGTACAATCTGCTCTGATGCCGCATAGTTAAGCCAGCCCCGACACCCGCCAACACCCGCTGACGCGCCCT
GACGGGCTTGTCTGCTCCCGGCATCCGCTTACAGACAAGCTGTGACCGTCTCCGGGAGCTGCATGTGTCA
GAGGTTTTCACCGTCATCACCGAAACGCGCGAGACGAAAGGGCCTCGTGATACGCCTATTTTTATAGGTT
AATGTCATGATAATAATGGTTTCTTAGACGTCAGGTGGCACTTTTCGGGGAAATGTGCGCGGAACCCCTA
TTTGTTTATTTTTCTAAATACATTCAAATATGTATCCGCTCATGAGACAATAACCCTGATAAATGCTTCA
ATAATATTGAAAAAGGAAGAGTATGAGTATTCAACATTTCCGTGTCGCCCTTATTCCCTTTTTTGCGGCA
TTTTGCCTTCCTGTTTTTGCTCACCCAGAAACGCTGGTGAAAGTAAAAGATGCTGAAGATCAGTTGGGTG
CACGAGTGGGTTACATCGAACTGGATCTCAACAGCGGTAAGATCCTTGAGAGTTTTCGCCCCGAAGAACG
TTTTCCAATGATGAGCACTTTTAAAGTTCTGCTATGTGGCGCGGTATTATCCCGTATTGACGCCGGGCAA
GAGCAACTCGGTCGCCGCATACACTATTCTCAGAATGACTTGGTTGAGTACTCACCAGTCACAGAAAAGC
ATCTTACGGATGGCATGACAGTAAGAGAATTATGCAGTGCTGCCATAACCATGAGTGATAACACTGCGGC
CAACTTACTTCTGACAACGATCGGAGGACCGAAGGAGCTAACCGCTTTTTTGCACAACATGGGGGATCAT
GTAACTCGCCTTGATCGTTGGGAACCGGAGCTGAATGAAGCCATACCAAACGACGAGCGTGACACCACGA
TGCCTGTAGCAATGGCAACAACGTTGCGCAAACTATTAACTGGCGAACTACTTACTCTAGCTTCCCGGCA
ACAATTAATAGACTGGATGGAGGCGGATAAAGTTGCAGGACCACTTCTGCGCTCGGCCCTTCCGGCTGGC
TGGTTTATTGCTGATAAATCTGGAGCCGGTGAGCGTGGGTCTCGCGGTATCATTGCAGCACTGGGGCCAG
ATGGTAAGCCCTCCCGTATCGTAGTTATCTACACGACGGGGAGTCAGGCAACTATGGATGAACGAAATAG
ACAGATCGCTGAGATAGGTGCCTCACTGATTAAGCATTGGTAACTGTCAGACCAAGTTTACTCATATATA
CTTTAGATTGATTTAAAACTTCATTTTTAATTTAAAAGGATCTAGGTGAAGATCCTTTTTGATAATCTCA
TGACCAAAATCCCTTAACGTGAGTTTTCGTTCCACTGAGCGTCAGACCCCGTAGAAAAGATCAAAGGATC
TTCTTGAGATCCTTTTTTTCTGCGCGTAATCTGCTGCTTGCAAACAAAAAAACCACCGCTACCAGCGGTG
GTTTGTTTGCCGGATCAAGAGCTACCAACTCTTTTTCCGAAGGTAACTGGCTTCAGCAGAGCGCAGATAC
CAAATACTGTTCTTCTAGTGTAGCCGTAGTTAGGCCACCACTTCAAGAACTCTGTAGCACCGCCTACATA
CCTCGCTCTGCTAATCCTGTTACCAGTGGCTGCTGCCAGTGGCGATAAGTCGTGTCTTACCGGGTTGGAC
TCAAGACGATAGTTACCGGATAAGGCGCAGCGGTCGGGCTGAACGGGGGGTTCGTGCACACAGCCCAGCT
TGGAGCGAACGACCTACACCGAACTGAGATACCTACAGCGTGAGCTATGAGAAAGCGCCACGCTTCCCGA
AGGGAGAAAGGCGGACAGGTATCCGGTAAGCGGCAGGGTCGGAACAGGAGAGCGCACGAGGGAGCTTCCA
GGGGGAAACGCCTGGTATCTTTATAGTCCTGTCGGGTTTCGCCACCTCTGACTTGAGCGTCGATTTTTGT
GATGCTCGTCAGGGGGGCGGAGCCTATGGAAAAACGCCAGCAACGCGGCCTTTTTACGGTTCCTGGCCTT
TTGCTGGCCTTTTGCTCACATGT
